>Addgene plasmid #146220 | pAc5.1B-EGFP-DmTral-R21A_E | depositor full sequence | sequence record 288665 | Full Sequence
CTTCAAGGAATTAATTCTATATTCTAAAAACACAAATGATACTTCTAAAAAAAATCATGAATGGCATCAA
CTCTGAATCAAATCTTTGCAGATGCACCTACTTCTCATTTCCACTGTCACATCATTTTTCCAGATCTCGC
TGCCTGTTATGTGGCCCACAAACCAAGACACGTTTTATGGCCATTAAAGCTGGCTGATCGTCGCCAAACA
CCAAATACATATCAATATGTACATTCGAGAAAGAAGCGATCAAAGAAGCGTCTTCGGGCGAGTAGGAGAA
TGCGGAGGAGAAGGAGAACGAGCTGATCTAGTATCTCTCCACAATCCAATGCCAACTGACCAACTGGCCA
TATTCGGAGCAATTTGAAGCCAATTTCCATCGCCTGGCGATCGCTCCATTCTTGGCTATATGTTTTTCAC
CGTTCCCGGGGCCATTTTCAAAGACTCGTCGGTAAGATAAGATTGTGTCACTCGCTGTCTCTCTTCATTT
GTCGAAGAATGCTGAGGAATTTCGCGATGACGTCGGCGAGTATTTTGAAGAATGAGAATAATTTGTATTT
ATACGAAAATCAGTTAGTGGAATTTTCTACAAAAACATGTTATCTATAGATAATTTTGTTGCAAAATATG
TTGACTATGACAAAGATTGTATGTATATACCTTTAATGTATTCTCATTTTCTTATGTATTTATAATGGCA
ATGATGATACTGATGATATTTTAAGATGATGCCAGACCACAGGCTGATTTCTGCGTCTTTTGCCGAACGC
AGTGCATGTGCGGTTGTTGTTTTTTGGAATAGTTTCAATTTTCGGACTGTCCGCTTTGATTTCAGTTTCT
TGGCTTATTCAAAAAGCAAAGTAAAGCCAAAAAAGCGAGATGGCAATACCAAATGCGGCAAAACGGTAGT
GGAAGGAAAGGGGTGCGGGGCAGCGGAAGGAAGGGTGGGGCGGGGCGTGGCGGGGTCTGTGGCTGGGCGC
GACGTCACCGACGTTGGAGCCACTCCTTTGACCATGTGTGCGTGTGTGTATTATTCGTGTCTCGCCACTC
GCCGGTTGTTTTTTTCTTTTTATCTCGCTCTCTCTAGCGCCATCTCGTACGCATGCTCAACGCACCGCAT
GTTGCCGTGTCCTTTATGCGTCATTTTGGCTCGAAATAGGCAATTATTTAAACAAAGATTAGTCAACGAA
AACGCTAAAATAAATAAGTCTACAATATGGTTACTTATTGCCATGTGTGTGCAGCCAACGATAGCAACAA
AAGCAACAACACAGTGGCTTTCCCTCTTTCACTTTTTGTTTGCAAGCGCGTGCGAGCAAGACGGCACGAC
CGGCAAACGCAATTACGCTGACAAAGAGCAGACGAAGTTTTGGCCGAAAAACATCAAGGCGCCTGATACG
AATGCATTTGCAATAACAATTGCGATATTTAATATTGTTTATGAAGCTGTTTGACTTCAAAACACACAAA
AAAAAAAATAAAACAAATTATTTGAAAGAGAATTAGGAATCGGACAGCTTATCGTTACGGGCTAACAGCA
CACCGAGACGAAATAGCTTACCTGACGTCACAGCCTCTGGAAGAACTGCCGCCAAGCAGAGAGAGAGAGA
AAAAGAGGGAGAGCAGCTTAGACCGCATGTGCTTGTGTGTGAGGCGTCTCTCTCTTCGTCTCCTGTTTGC
GCAAACGCATAGACTGCACTGAGAAAATCGATTACCTATTTTTTATGAATGAATATTTGCACTATTACTA
TTCAAAACTATTAAGATAGCAATCACATTCAATAGCCAAATACTATACCACCTGAGCGATGCAACGAAAT
GATCAATTTGAGCAAAAATGCTGCATATTTAGGACGGCATCATTATAGAAATGCTTCTTGCTGTGTACTT
TTCTCTCGTCTGGCAGCTGTTTCGCCGTTATTGTTAAAACCGGCTTAAGTTAGGTGTGTTTTCTACGACT
AGTGATGCCCCTACTAGAAGATGTGTGTTGCACAAATGTCCCTGAATAACCAATTTGAAGTGCAGATAGC
AGTAAACGTAAGCTAATATGAATATTATTTAACTGTAATGTTTTAATATCGCTGGACATTACTAATAAAC
CCACTATAAACACATGTACATATGTATGTTTTGGCATACAATGAGTAGTTGGGGAAAAAATGTGTAAAAG
CACCGTGACCATCACAGCATAAAGATAACCAGCTGAAGTATCGAATATGAGTAACCCCCAAATTGAATCA
CATGCCGCAACTGATAGGACCCATGGAAGTACACTCTTCATGGCGATATACAAGACACACACAAGCACGA
ACACCCAGTTGCGGAGGAAATTCTCCGTAAATGAAAACCCAATCGGCGAACAATTCATACCCATATATGG
TAAAAGTTTTGAACGCGACTTGAGAGCGGAGAGCATTGCGGCTGATAAGGTTTTAGCGCTAAGCGGGCTT
TATAAAACGGGCTGCGGGACCAGTTTTCATATCACTACCGTTTGAGTTCTTGTGCTGTGTGGATACTCCT
CCCGACACAAAGCCGCTCCATCAGCCAGCAGTCGTCTAATCCAGAGACCCCGGATCGGGGTACCAACATG
GTGAGCAAGGGCGAGGAGCTGTTCACCGGGGTGGTGCCCATCCTGGTCGAGCTGGACGGCGACGTAAACG
GCCACAAGTTCAGCGTGTCCGGCGAGGGCGAGGGCGATGCCACCTACGGCAAGCTGACCCTGAAGTTCAT
CTGCACCACCGGCAAGCTGCCCGTGCCCTGGCCCACCCTCGTGACCACCCTGACCTACGGCGTGCAGTGC
TTCAGCCGCTACCCCGACCACATGAAGCAGCACGACTTCTTCAAGTCCGCCATGCCCGAAGGCTACGTCC
AGGAGCGCACCATCTTCTTCAAGGACGACGGCAACTACAAGACCCGCGCCGAGGTGAAGTTCGAGGGCGA
CACCCTGGTGAACCGCATCGAGCTGAAGGGCATCGACTTCAAGGAGGACGGCAACATCCTGGGGCACAAG
CTGGAGTACAACTACAACAGCCACAACGTCTATATCATGGCCGACAAGCAGAAGAACGGCATCAAGGTGA
ACTTCAAGATCCGCCACAACATCGAGGACGGCAGCGTGCAGCTCGCCGACCACTACCAGCAGAACACCCC
CATCGGCGACGGCCCCGTGCTGCTGCCCGACAACCACTACCTGAGCACCCAGTCCGCCCTGAGCAAAGAC
CCCAACGAGAAGCGCGATCACATGGTCCTGCTGGAGTTCGTGACCGCCGCCGGGATCACTCTCGGCATGG
ACGAGCTGTACAAGCCAAGCTTGAATTCTATGAGCGGGGGATTACCGGAGTTGGGCTCCAAAATCAGCCT
CATTTCCAAGGCGGACATTGCATACGAGGGCCGCCTGTACACGGTGGATCCGCAGGAGTGCACCATTGCG
CTCTCGAGTGTGCGATCCTTCGGTACAGAAGATCGGGACACCCAGTTCCAGATAGCGCCGCAATCGCAGA
TCTACGACTACATCCTCTTCCGTGGCTCGGACATCAAGGACATTCGCGTTGTCAACAACCACACGCTGCC
GCACCACAATGACCCGGCGATCATGCAGGCGCAGCTCCAGAACGGACCGCCCCAGATGCCGCAGCACTTC
CCCATGCCCAGCGGGATGAGCGGTCCGCCGCAGCAGCAACAGGTGCCGTCGCAGCAACCGCCCCAGATGC
CAAGCGGTGGAGGCAGTGGTGGTGCTGGTGGAGCAGGAGCTCCTGGCGGCGGCGGACCCGGCTACGGCAA
TGGCAATCCGTTCGGCAACCTCGGCGGTCCCAATCTGGCCAACATGGTGGGCAATGCGGGCGGATCGCTT
GCACCCGGTTCCGGTGCTCCGGGCAGCGGACCCTTCATGCACATCGGTGGCAATCAGCAGCAACCGAAGC
CCCAGCAGCAGAAACAGCCAAACATGCTGGCCGGTGCCTCGCGATCGACGACGCCCATTAGCCTGATTGT
GAGTCCCACGGCGGAGCTGACTCAGCAGCAGCAGCTGCACCAGCAACAGAACGCTGGCCAGGGTGGCAAC
GGACGCGATGCAGGACATAAGCGCCAGAACCACCAGCAGCAACAGAATCAGCAGCATCAGCAACGTGGCG
GACCCAGCCACAACAATATGCAGCATCAGCAGCAACGAGGCGGCGGCAGTGGAACGGACTTCTATAACCA
GCAGCGGGATCGTCGGGACTCCGGACGTCAAATGGACAACAACTATAGCAACAACTACAACAACAATAAT
AATAATCAGCGCAATCGCGGCGGCGGCAACGGAATGCAACAGCAGCAGCGAGGAGGAAACGGCGGCAGCG
GCGGCGGCGGTGGAAACGGAGGTGGAAACAACCCGGCCTGGAACATGCATCGCGGCAACCAGAACTCGAA
CAACATGATGAACATGCGCAACCGCGGCATGGGATCCCGCGGCCCCATGCGACCCAATCAGGGCTATCGT
CCGCAGTCGGCCAATAATCAGAACAAGCCGCGGAACAAGATCAAGTTCGAGGGCGACTTCGATTTCGAGC
AGGCAAACAACAAGTTCGAGGAACTGCGCTCCCAACTGGCCAAGCTCAAGGTGGCCGAGGATGGTGCACC
CAAGCCAGCCACCAATGCAACGGCCGCCACTGCAACTGCAACCAATGAGCAGGTGGGTGAGAAGGTTGAA
GGCGTTCACACACTGAATGGCGAGACCGACAAGAAGGATGATTCTGGCAACGAGACCGGCGCTGGAGAGC
ACGAGCCTGAGGAGGATGATGTTGCTGTGTGCTACGACAAGACCAAATCGTTCTTCGACAACATCTCGTG
CGAGGCTGCCCAGGATCGCAGCAAGAACAAGAAGAACGATTGGCGCCAGGAGCGCAAGTTGAACACGGAG
ACCTTCGGAGTGTCCTCCACACGACGTGGCAGTTACCGCGGACGCAACCAATACTACAACAATAATGGCA
ACGGCGGCATTAACTCGGGATATGGAGGAGCGCCAGGCTACAACAGGAACAATTATCGCATGGGTGGCGG
CGGCGGAAACTTCCGAAACAGGAGCAACAATCGCAACAACGGCGGCGGTCGTGGCGGAAACGGAATGCCA
AACATCACCAATGGCAACACGGCTGCTGCGCTGAAGGCGGCCAACAATGCTGCTGGCCACGGATCCAATG
CCACGGACTCCAGTGCACCAAATGCCACAACCGCGACGACAAAGTCGACGTCCCTCTTGCCAGAGCAGAC
GCAACAGGTGGCGGCAGTTTCACAATAGGCGGCCGCTCGAGTCTAGAGGGCCCGCGGTTCGAAGGTAAGC
CTATCCCTAACCCTCTCCTCGGTCTCGATTCTACGCGTACCGGTCATCATCACCATCACCATTGAGTTTA
AACCCGCTGATCAGCCTCGACTGTGCCTTCTAAGGCCTGAGCTCGCTGATCAGCCTCGATCGAGGATCCA
GACATGATAAGATACATTGATGAGTTTGGACAAACCACAACTAGAATGCAGTGAAAAAAATGCTTTATTT
GTGAAATTTGTGATGCTATTGCTTTATTTGTAACCATTATAAGCTGCAATAAACAAGTTAACAACAACAA
TTGCATTCATTTTATGTTTCAGGTTCAGGGGGAGGTGTGGGAGGTTTTTTAAAGCAAGTAAAACCTCTAC
AAATGTGGTATGGCTGATTATGATCAGTCGACCGATGCCCTTGAGAGCCTTCAACCCAGTCAGCTCCTTC
CGGTGGGCGCGGGGCATGACTATCGTCGCCGCACTTATGACTGTCTTCTTTATCATGCAACTCGTAGGAC
AGGTGCCGGCAGCGCTCTGGGTCATTTTCGGCGAGGACCGCTTTCGCTGGAGCGCGACGATGATCGGCCT
GTCGCTTGCGGTATTCGGAATCTTGCACGCCCTCGCTCAAGCCTTCGTCACTGGTCCCGCCACCAAACGT
TTCGGCGAGAAGCAGGCCATTATCGCCGGCATGGCGGCCGACGCGCTGGGCTACGTCTTGCTGGCGTTCG
CGACGCGAGGCTGGATGGCCTTCCCCATTATGATTCTTCTCGCTTCCGGCGGCATCGGGATGCCCGCGTT
GCAGGCCATGCTGTCCAGGCAGGTAGATGACGACCATCAGGGACAGCTTCAAGGATCGCTCGCGGCTCTT
ACCAGCCAGCAAAAGGCCAGGAACCGTAAAAAGGCCGCGTTGCTGGCGTTTTTCCATAGGCTCCGCCCCC
CTGACGAGCATCACAAAAATCGACGCTCAAGTCAGAGGTGGCGAAACCCGACAGGACTATAAAGATACCA
GGCGTTTCCCCCTGGAAGCTCCCTCGTGCGCTCTCCTGTTCCGACCCTGCCGCTTACCGGATACCTGTCC
GCCTTTCTCCCTTCGGGAAGCGTGGCGCTTTCTCAATGCTCACGCTGTAGGTATCTCAGTTCGGTGTAGG
TCGTTCGCTCCAAGCTGGGCTGTGTGCACGAACCCCCCGTTCAGCCCGACCGCTGCGCCTTATCCGGTAA
CTATCGTCTTGAGTCCAACCCGGTAAGACACGACTTATCGCCACTGGCAGCAGCCACTGGTAACAGGATT
AGCAGAGCGAGGTATGTAGGCGGTGCTACAGAGTTCTTGAAGTGGTGGCCTAACTACGGCTACACTAGAA
GGACAGTATTTGGTATCTGCGCTCTGCTGAAGCCAGTTACCTTCGGAAAAAGAGTTGGTAGCTCTTGATC
CGGCAAACAAACCACCGCTGGTAGCGGTGGTTTTTTTGTTTGCAAGCAGCAGATTACGCGCAGAAAAAAA
GGATCTCAAGAAGATCCTTTGATCTTTTCTACGGGGTCTGACGCTCAGTGGAACGAAAACTCACGTTAAG
GGATTTTGGTCATGAGATTATCAAAAAGGATCTTCACCTAGATCCTTTTAAATTAAAAATGAAGTTTTAA
ATCAATCTAAAGTATATATGAGTAAACTTGGTCTGACAGTTACCAATGCTTAATCAGTGAGGCACCTATC
TCAGCGATCTGTCTATTTCGTTCATCCATAGTTGCCTGACTCCCCGTCGTGTAGATAACTACGATACGGG
AGGGCTTACCATCTGGCCCCAGTGCTGCAATGATACCGCGAGACCCACGCTCACCGGCTCCAGATTTATC
AGCAATAAACCAGCCAGCCGGAAGGGCCGAGCGCAGAAGTGGTCCTGCAACTTTATCCGCCTCCATCCAG
TCTATTAATTGTTGCCGGGAAGCTAGAGTAAGTAGTTCGCCAGTTAATAGTTTGCGCAACGTTGTTGCCA
TTGCTGCAGGCATCGTGGTGTCACGCTCGTCGTTTGGTATGGCTTCATTCAGCTCCGGTTCCCAACGATC
AAGGCGAGTTACATGATCCCCCATGTTGTGCAAAAAAGCGGTTAGCTCCTTCGGTCCTCCGATCGTTGTC
AGAAGTAAGTTGGCCGCAGTGTTATCACTCATGGTTATGGCAGCACTGCATAATTCTCTTACTGTCATGC
CATCCGTAAGATGCTTTTCTGTGACTGGTGAGTACTCAACCAAGTCATTCTGAGAATAGTGTATGCGGCG
ACCGAGTTGCTCTTGCCCGGCGTCAACACGGGATAATACCGCGCCACATAGCAGAACTTTAAAAGTGCTC
ATCATTGGAAAACGTTCTTCGGGGCGAAAACTCTCAAGGATCTTACCGCTGTTGAGATCCAGTTCGATGT
AACCCACTCGTGCACCCAACTGATCTTCAGCATCTTTTACTTTCACCAGCGTTTCTGGGTGAGCAAAAAC
AGGAAGGCAAAATGCCGCAAAAAAGGGAATAAGGGCGACACGGAAATGTTGAATACTCATACTCTTCCTT
TTTCAATATTATTGAAGCATTTATCAGGGTTATTGTCTCATGAGCGGATACATATTTGAATGTATTTAGA
AAAATAAACAAATAGGGGTTCCGCGCACATTTCCCCGAAAAGTGCCACCTGACGTCTAAGAAACCATTAT
TATCATGACATTAACCTATAAAAATAGGCGTATCACGAGGCCCTTTCGT
Features (pLannotate 1.2.2; 11 found; start..end, strand, type, name):
     56..2568    +  promoter       Ac5 promoter: Drosophila melanogaster actin 5C promoter
   2588..3304    +  CDS            EGFP: EGFP is a basic (constitutively fluorescent) green fluorescent protein published in 1996, derived from Aequorea victoria. It is reported to be a rapidly-maturing weak dimer with moderate acid sensitivity.
   3320..3607    +  CDS            Lsm14a (fragment): LS14A_MOUSE - Also known as Fam61a, Rap55a. Experimental evidence at protein level: Swiss-Prot protein existence level 1. Essential for formation of P-bodies, cytoplasmic structures that provide storage sites for translationally inactive mRNAs and protect them from degradation. Acts as a repressor of mRNA translation. May play a role in mitotic spindle assembly. From Mus musculus (Mouse).
   4520..4939    +  CDS            Lsm14a (fragment): LS14A_MOUSE - Also known as Fam61a, Rap55a. Experimental evidence at protein level: Swiss-Prot protein existence level 1. Essential for formation of P-bodies, cytoplasmic structures that provide storage sites for translationally inactive mRNAs and protect them from degradation. Acts as a repressor of mRNA translation. May play a role in mitotic spindle assembly. From Mus musculus (Mouse).
   5314..5355    +  CDS            V5 tag: epitope tag from simian virus 5
   5455..5589    -  polyA_signal   SV40 poly(A) signal: SV40 polyadenylation signal
   5612..5696    -  CDS            large T antigen (fragment): large T antigen from SV40 (simian virus 40)
   5697..6167    +  CDS            TcR (fragment): tetracycline efflux protein; tet; confers resistance to tetracycline
   6211..6799    -  rep_origin     ori: high-copy-number ColE1/pMB1/pBR322/pUC origin of replication
   6970..7830    -  CDS            AmpR: β-lactamase; bla; confers resistance to ampicillin, carbenicillin, and related antibiotics
   7831..7935    -  promoter       AmpR promoter: bla
