[The description below was written by a language model from this plasmid's Addgene catalogue record and pLannotate feature annotations shown in this document.]
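Description:
pAc5.1B-EGFP-DmTral-R21A_E is an 8,029-nt insect expression plasmid for producing a GFP-tagged point mutant of the Drosophila melanogaster protein Trailer Hitch (Tral, also called LSm15 or Scd6p) in fly cells. The catalogue lists the backbone as unknown, although the name and the annotated parts point to a pAc5.1-type vector. It is propagated in E. coli through a ColE1/pUC-type origin and selected with ampicillin via the bla gene and its own promoter. The record calls the plasmid low copy, whereas the annotation labels the origin as high copy. A fragment of a tetracycline resistance gene and a fragment of SV40 large T antigen are also annotated. These look like backbone remnants rather than functional elements.

Expression is driven by the constitutive Drosophila actin 5C promoter. EGFP sits directly downstream, followed by the Tral coding sequence, so the product should be an N-terminal EGFP fusion. The annotation tool flagged two stretches of the insert as fragments of mouse Lsm14a. These are homology hits, since Lsm14a belongs to the same protein family, and the catalogue gives the insert species as fly. The insert carries the R21A substitution named in the construct, plus two silent changes and a Q279H difference relative to the reference sequence. A V5 epitope and an SV40 polyadenylation signal lie downstream of the insert, but the record does not say whether the V5 tag is translated in frame.

The associated publication examines how Tral and EDC3 associate with DCP1 and Me31B in distinct protein complexes. This mutant was therefore presumably used to test Tral's interactions or localisation, though the record does not state what R21A does.
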