Addgene plasmid #146220: pAc5.1B-EGFP-DmTral-R21A_E
Purpose: Insect Expression of DmTral-R21A
Depositing lab: Elisa Izaurralde. Depositing organization: Max Planck Institute for Developmental Biology. Publication: Similar modes of interaction enable Trailer Hitch and EDC3 to associate with DCP1 and Me31B in distinct protein complexes. Tritschler F, Eulalio A, Helms S, Schmidt S, Coles M, Weichenrieder O, Izaurralde E, Truffault V. Mol Cell Biol. 2008 Nov . 28(21):6695-708. 10.1128/MCB.00759-08 PubMed 18765641.
Backbone
  Vector backbone: Unknown
  Vector type: Insect Expression
Growth in bacteria
  Bacterial resistance: Ampicillin, 100 μg/mL
  Growth temperature: 37°C
  Growth strain: DH5alpha
  Copy number: Low Copy
Gene/Insert
  Gene/Insert name: DmTral-R21A (alt names: Trailer Hitch; Dm LSm53)
  Species: D. melanogaster (fly)
  Mutation: two silent mutations A198C, A387G and a mutation G837T:Q279H compared to the sequence given by:NCBI: NM_140328.4 or UniProt Q9VTZ0.
  Entrez Gene: tral (a.k.a. Dmel_CG10686, BEST:GH08269, CG10686, DmLSm15, Dmel\CG10686, LSm15, Lsm15, Scd6p, TRAL, Tral, anon-EST:Posey139, anon-WO0172774.89, anon-WO02059370.24, p67, p70)
  Cloning method: Unknown
Terms and licenses: Academic/Nonprofit Terms; Industry Terms: Not Available to Industry
Depositor comments: Plasmids from this collection were made available to the research community and donated after the lab closed. Please note that the sequence provided by the depositing laboratory may be theoretical/predicted or based on Sanger sequencing results. There may be discrepancies between sequencing results obtained by Addgene and the depositor sequence. If an Addgene verified sequence is not available, please contact before placing your order to request that our lab fully sequence the plasmid.
How to cite: pAc5.1B-EGFP-DmTral-R21A_E was a gift from Elisa Izaurralde (Addgene plasmid # 146220 ; http://n2t.net/addgene:146220 ; RRID:Addgene_146220)
